>Addgene plasmid #156177 | pLenti-PGK-RAP2A-WT-neo | addgene full sequence | sequence record 312928 | Addgene NGS Result
AGGTGGCACTTTTCGGGGAAATGTGCGCGGAACCCCTATTTGTTTATTTTTCTAAATACATTCAAATATG
TATCCGCTCATGAGACAATAACCCTGATAAATGCTTCAATAATATTGAAAAAGGAAGAGTATGAGTATTC
AACATTTCCGTGTCGCCCTTATTCCCTTTTTTGCGGCATTTTGCCTTCCTGTTTTTGCTCACCCAGAAAC
GCTGGTGAAAGTAAAAGATGCTGAAGATCAGTTGGGTGCACGAGTGGGTTACATCGAACTGGATCTCAAC
AGCGGTAAGATCCTTGAGAGTTTTCGCCCCGAAGAACGTTTTCCAATGATGAGCACTTTTAAAGTTCTGC
TATGTGGCGCGGTATTATCCCGTATTGACGCCGGGCAAGAGCAACTCGGTCGCCGCATACACTATTCTCA
GAATGACTTGGTTGAGTACTCACCAGTCACAGAAAAGCATCTTACGGATGGCATGACAGTAAGAGAATTA
TGCAGTGCTGCCATAACCATGAGTGATAACACTGCGGCCAACTTACTTCTGACAACGATCGGAGGACCGA
AGGAGCTAACCGCTTTTTTGCACAACATGGGGGATCATGTAACTCGCCTTGATCGTTGGGAACCGGAGCT
GAATGAAGCCATACCAAACGACGAGCGTGACACCACGATGCCTGTAGCAATGGCAACAACGTTGCGCAAA
CTATTAACTGGCGAACTACTTACTCTAGCTTCCCGGCAACAATTAATAGACTGGATGGAGGCGGATAAAG
TTGCAGGACCACTTCTGCGCTCGGCCCTTCCGGCTGGCTGGTTTATTGCTGATAAATCTGGAGCCGGTGA
GCGTGGGTCTCGCGGTATCATTGCAGCACTGGGGCCAGATGGTAAGCCCTCCCGTATCGTAGTTATCTAC
ACGACGGGGAGTCAGGCAACTATGGATGAACGAAATAGACAGATCGCTGAGATAGGTGCCTCACTGATTA
AGCATTGGTAACTGTCAGACCAAGTTTACTCATATATACTTTAGATTGATTTAAAACTTCATTTTTAATT
TAAAAGGATCTAGGTGAAGATCCTTTTTGATAATCTCATGACCAAAATCCCTTAACGTGAGTTTTCGTTC
CACTGAGCGTCAGACCCCGTAGAAAAGATCAAAGGATCTTCTTGAGATCCTTTTTTTCTGCGCGTAATCT
GCTGCTTGCAAACAAAAAAACCACCGCTACCAGCGGTGGTTTGTTTGCCGGATCAAGAGCTACCAACTCT
TTTTCCGAAGGTAACTGGCTTCAGCAGAGCGCAGATACCAAATACTGTTCTTCTAGTGTAGCCGTAGTTA
GGCCACCACTTCAAGAACTCTGTAGCACCGCCTACATACCTCGCTCTGCTAATCCTGTTACCAGTGGCTG
CTGCCAGTGGCGATAAGTCGTGTCTTACCGGGTTGGACTCAAGACGATAGTTACCGGATAAGGCGCAGCG
GTCGGGCTGAACGGGGGGTTCGTGCACACAGCCCAGCTTGGAGCGAACGACCTACACCGAACTGAGATAC
CTACAGCGTGAGCTATGAGAAAGCGCCACGCTTCCCGAAGGGAGAAAGGCGGACAGGTATCCGGTAAGCG
GCAGGGTCGGAACAGGAGAGCGCACGAGGGAGCTTCCAGGGGGAAACGCCTGGTATCTTTATAGTCCTGT
CGGGTTTCGCCACCTCTGACTTGAGCGTCGATTTTTGTGATGCTCGTCAGGGGGGCGGAGCCTATGGAAA
AACGCCAGCAACGCGGCCTTTTTACGGTTCCTGGCCTTTTGCTGGCCTTTTGCTCACATGTTCTTTCCTG
CGTTATCCCCTGATTCTGTGGATAACCGTATTACCGCCTTTGAGTGAGCTGATACCGCTCGCCGCAGCCG
AACGACCGAGCGCAGCGAGTCAGTGAGCGAGGAAGCGGAAGAGCGCCCAATACGCAAACCGCCTCTCCCC
GCGCGTTGGCCGATTCATTAATGCAGCTGGCACGACAGGTTTCCCGACTGGAAAGCGGGCAGTGAGCGCA
ACGCAATTAATGTGAGTTAGCTCACTCATTAGGCACCCCAGGCTTTACACTTTATGCTTCCGGCTCGTAT
GTTGTGTGGAATTGTGAGCGGATAACAATTTCACACAGGAAACAGCTATGACCATGATTACGCCAAGCGC
GCAATTAACCCTCACTAAAGGGAACAAAAGCTGGAGCTGCAAGCTTAATGTAGTCTTATGCAATACTCTT
GTAGTCTTGCAACATGGTAACGATGAGTTAGCAACATGCCTTACAAGGAGAGAAAAAGCACCGTGCATGC
CGATTGGTGGAAGTAAGGTGGTACGATCGTGCCTTATTAGGAAGGCAACAGACGGGTCTGACATGGATTG
GACGAACCACTGAATTGCCGCATTGCAGAGATATTGTATTTAAGTGCCTAGCTCGATACATAAACGGGTC
TCTCTGGTTAGACCAGATCTGAGCCTGGGAGCTCTCTGGCTAACTAGGGAACCCACTGCTTAAGCCTCAA
TAAAGCTTGCCTTGAGTGCTTCAAGTAGTGTGTGCCCGTCTGTTGTGTGACTCTGGTAACTAGAGATCCC
TCAGACCCTTTTAGTCAGTGTGGAAAATCTCTAGCAGTGGCGCCCGAACAGGGACTTGAAAGCGAAAGGG
AAACCAGAGGAGCTCTCTCGACGCAGGACTCGGCTTGCTGAAGCGCGCACGGCAAGAGGCGAGGGGCGGC
GACTGGTGAGTACGCCAAAAATTTTGACTAGCGGAGGCTAGAAGGAGAGAGATGGGTGCGAGAGCGTCAG
TATTAAGCGGGGGAGAATTAGATCGCGATGGGAAAAAATTCGGTTAAGGCCAGGGGGAAAGAAAAAATAT
AAATTAAAACATATAGTATGGGCAAGCAGGGAGCTAGAACGATTCGCAGTTAATCCTGGCCTGTTAGAAA
CATCAGAAGGCTGTAGACAAATACTGGGACAGCTACAACCATCCCTTCAGACAGGATCAGAAGAACTTAG
ATCATTATATAATACAGTAGCAACCCTCTATTGTGTGCATCAAAGGATAGAGATAAAAGACACCAAGGAA
GCTTTAGACAAGATAGAGGAAGAGCAAAACAAAAGTAAGACCACCGCACAGCAAGCGGCCGCTGATCTTC
AGACCTGGAGGAGGAGATATGAGGGACAATTGGAGAAGTGAATTATATAAATATAAAGTAGTAAAAATTG
AACCATTAGGAGTAGCACCCACCAAGGCAAAGAGAAGAGTGGTGCAGAGAGAAAAAAGAGCAGTGGGAAT
AGGAGCTTTGTTCCTTGGGTTCTTGGGAGCAGCAGGAAGCACTATGGGCGCAGCGTCAATGACGCTGACG
GTACAGGCCAGACAATTATTGTCTGGTATAGTGCAGCAGCAGAACAATTTGCTGAGGGCTATTGAGGCGC
AACAGCATCTGTTGCAACTCACAGTCTGGGGCATCAAGCAGCTCCAGGCAAGAATCCTGGCTGTGGAAAG
ATACCTAAAGGATCAACAGCTCCTGGGGATTTGGGGTTGCTCTGGAAAACTCATTTGCACCACTGCTGTG
CCTTGGAATGCTAGTTGGAGTAATAAATCTCTGGAACAGATTTGGAATCACACGACCTGGATGGAGTGGG
ACAGAGAAATTAACAATTACACAAGCTTAATACACTCCTTAATTGAAGAATCGCAAAACCAGCAAGAAAA
GAATGAACAAGAATTATTGGAATTAGATAAATGGGCAAGTTTGTGGAATTGGTTTAACATAACAAATTGG
CTGTGGTATATAAAATTATTCATAATGATAGTAGGAGGCTTGGTAGGTTTAAGAATAGTTTTTGCTGTAC
TTTCTATAGTGAATAGAGTTAGGCAGGGATATTCACCATTATCGTTTCAGACCCACCTCCCAACCCCGAG
GGGACCCGACAGGCCCGAAGGAATAGAAGAAGAAGGTGGAGAGAGAGACAGAGACAGATCCATTCGATTA
GTGAACGGATCTCGACGGTATCGGTTAACTTTTAAAAGAAAAGGGGGGATTGGGGGGTACAGTGCAGGGG
AAAGAATAGTAGACATAATAGCAACAGACATACAAACTAAAGAATTACAAAAACAAATTACAAAAATTCA
AAATTTTATCGATCACGAGACTAGCCTCGAGAAGCTTGATATCGAATTCCACGGGGTTGGGGTTGCGCCT
TTTCCAAGGCAGCCCTGGGTTTGCGCAGGGACGCGGCTGCTCTGGGCGTGGTTCCGGGAAACGCAGCGGC
GCCGACCCTGGGTCTCGCACATTCTTCACGTCCGTTCGCAGCGTCACCCGGATCTTCGCCGCTACCCTTG
TGGGCCCCCCGGCGACGCTTCCTGCTCCGCCCCTAAGTCGGGAAGGTTCCTTGCGGTTCGCGGCGTGCCG
GACGTGACAAACGGAAGCCGCACGTCTCACTAGTACCCTCGCAGACGGACAGCGCCAGGGAGCAATGGCA
GCGCGCCGACCGCGATGGGCTGTGGCCAATAGCGGCTGCTCAGCAGGGCGCGCCGAGAGCAGCGGCCGGG
AAGGGGCGGTGCGGGAGGCGGGGTGTGGGGCGGTAGTGTGGGCCCTGTTCCTGCCCGCGCGGTGTTCCGC
ATTCTGCAAGCCTCCGGAGCGCACGTCGGCAGTCGGCTCCCTCGTTGACCGAATCACCGACCTCTCTCCC
CAGGGGGATCCACCGGTTCGTCGACTAGTCCAGTGTGGTGGAATTCTGCAGATATCAACAAGTTTGTACA
AAAAAGCAGGCTCCGCGGCCGCCCCCTTCACCTCTCGAGCTAAGCTTATGCGCGAGTACAAAGTGGTGGT
GCTGGGCTCGGGCGGGGTAGGCAAATCCGCCCTGACCGTGCAGTTCGTGACCGGCACCTTCATCGAGAAA
TACGACCCCACCATCGAGGACTTCTACCGCAAGGAGATCGAGGTGGATTCGTCGCCGTCGGTGCTGGAGA
TCCTGGACACGGCGGGCACCGAGCAGTTCGCGTCCATGCGGGACCTGTACATCAAGAACGGCCAGGGCTT
CATCCTCGTCTACAGCCTCGTCAACCAGCAGAGCTTCCAGGACATCAAGCCCATGCGGGACCAGATCATC
CGCGTGAAGCGGTATGAGAAAGTGCCAGTCATCTTGGTTGGGAACAAAGTGGACCTGGAAAGTGAGAGAG
AAGTATCGTCCAGCGAAGGCAGAGCCCTTGCTGAAGAGTGGGGCTGCCCCTTTATGGAAACTTCCGCTAA
GAGTAAAACAATGGTGGACGAACTCTTTGCAGAAATTGTGAGGCAGATGAACTATGCTGCTCAGCCTGAC
AAAGATGACCCATGCTGTTCTGCATGTAACATACAATAGCGGCCGCAAAGGGTGGGCGCGCCGACCCAGC
TTTCTTGTACAAAGTGGTTGATATCCAGCACAGTGGCGGCCGCTCGACAATCAACCTCTGGATTACAAAA
TTTGTGAAAGATTGACTGGTATTCTTAACTATGTTGCTCCTTTTACGCTATGTGGATACGCTGCTTTAAT
GCCTTTGTATCATGCTATTGCTTCCCGTATGGCTTTCATTTTCTCCTCCTTGTATAAATCCTGGTTGCTG
TCTCTTTATGAGGAGTTGTGGCCCGTTGTCAGGCAACGTGGCGTGGTGTGCACTGTGTTTGCTGACGCAA
CCCCCACTGGTTGGGGCATTGCCACCACCTGTCAGCTCCTTTCCGGGACTTTCGCTTTCCCCCTCCCTAT
TGCCACGGCGGAACTCATCGCCGCCTGCCTTGCCCGCTGCTGGACAGGGGCTCGGCTGTTGGGCACTGAC
AATTCCGTGGTGTTGTCGGGGAAGCTGACGTCCTTTCCATGGCTGCTCGCCTGTGTTGCCACCTGGATTC
TGCGCGGGACGTCCTTCTGCTACGTCCCTTCGGCCCTCAATCCAGCGGACCTTCCTTCCCGCGGCCTGCT
GCCGGCTCTGCGGCCTCTTCCGCGTCTTCGCCTTCGCCCTCAGACGAGTCGGATCTCCCTTTGGGCCGCC
TCCCCGCCTGGAATTCTGCAGATATCCGGACTAGTGATCTAATTCTACCGGGTAGGGGAGGCGCTTTTCC
CAAGGCAGTCTGGAGCATGCGCTTTAGCAGCCCCGCTGGGCACTTGGCGCTACACAAGTGGCCTCTGGCC
TCGCACACATTCCACATCCACCGGTAGGCGCCAACCGGCTCCGTTCTTTGGTGGCCCCTTCGCGCCACCT
TCTACTCCTCCCCTAGTCAGGAAGTTCCCCCCCGCCCCGCAGCTCGCGTCGTGCAGGACGTGACAAATGG
AAGTAGCACGTCTCACTAGTCTCGTGCAGATGGACAGCACCGCTGAGCAATGGAAGCGGGTAGGCCTTTG
GGGCAGCGGCCAATAGCAGCTTTGCTCCTTCGCTTTCTGGGCTCAGAGGCTGGGAAGGGGTGGGTCCGGG
GGCGGGCTCAGGGGCGGGCTCAGGGGCGGGGCGGGCGCCCGAAGGTCCTCCGGAGGCCCGGCATTCTGCA
CGCTTCAAAAGCGCACGTCTGCCGCGCTGTTCTCCTCTTCCTCATCTCCGGGCCTTTCGACCTGCAGCCA
ATATGGGATCGGCCATTGAACAAGATGGATTGCACGCAGGTTCTCCGGCCGCTTGGGTGGAGAGGCTATT
CGGCTATGACTGGGCACAACAGACAATCGGCTGCTCTGATGCCGCCGTGTTCCGGCTGTCAGCGCAGGGG
CGCCCGGTTCTTTTTGTCAAGACCGACCTGTCCGGTGCCCTGAATGAACTGCAGGACGAGGCAGCGCGGC
TATCGTGGCTGGCCACGACGGGCGTTCCTTGCGCAGCTGTGCTCGACGTTGTCACTGAAGCGGGAAGGGA
CTGGCTGCTATTGGGCGAAGTGCCGGGGCAGGATCTCCTGTCATCTCACCTTGCTCCTGCCGAGAAAGTA
TCCATCATGGCTGATGCAATGCGGCGGCTGCATACGCTTGATCCGGCTACCTGCCCATTCGACCACCAAG
CGAAACATCGCATCGAGCGAGCACGTACTCGGATGGAAGCCGGTCTTGTCGATCAGGATGATCTGGACGA
AGAGCATCAGGGGCTCGCGCCAGCCGAACTGTTCGCCAGGCTCAAGGCGCGCATGCCCGACGGCGAGGAT
CTCGTCGTGACCCATGGCGATGCCTGCTTGCCGAATATCATGGTGGAAAATGGCCGCTTTTCTGGATTCA
TCGACTGTGGCCGGCTGGGTGTGGCGGACCGCTATCAGGACATAGCGTTGGCTACCCGTGATATTGCTGA
AGAGCTTGGCGGCGAATGGGCTGACCGCTTCCTCGTGCTTTACGGTATCGCCGCTCCCGATTCGCAGCGC
ATCGCCTTCTATCGCCTTCTTGACGAGTTCTTCTGAGGGGATCCGTCGAGGGCCCGGTACCTTTAAGACC
AATGACTTACAAGGCAGCTGTAGATCTTAGCCACTTTTTAAAAGAAAAGGGGGGACTGGAAGGGCTAGCT
CACTCCCAACGAAGACAAGATCTGCTTTTTGCTTGTACTGGGTCTCTCTGGTTAGACCAGATCTGAGCCT
GGGAGCTCTCTGGCTAACTAGGGAACCCACTGCTTAAGCCTCAATAAAGCTTGCCTTGAGTGCTTCAAGT
AGTGTGTGCCCGTCTGTTGTGTGACTCTGGTAACTAGAGATCCCTCAGACCCTTTTAGTCAGTGTGGAAA
ATCTCTAGCAGTAGTAGTTCATGTCATCTTATTATTCAGTATTTATAACTTGCAAAGAAATGAATATCAG
AGAGTGAGAGGAACTTGTTTATTGCAGCTTATAATGGTTACAAATAAAGCAATAGCATCACAAATTTCAC
AAATAAAGCATTTTTTTCACTGCATTCTAGTTGTGGTTTGTCCAAACTCATCAATGTATCTTATCATGTC
TGGCTCTAGCTATCCCGCCCCTAACTCCGCCCATCCCGCCCCTAACTCCGCCCAGTTCCGCCCATTCTCC
GCCCCATGGCTGACTAATTTTTTTTATTTATGCAGAGGCCGAGGCCGCCTCGGCCTCTGAGCTATTCCAG
AAGTAGTGAGGAGGCTTTTTTGGAGGCCTAGGGACGTACCCAATTCGCCCTATAGTGAGTCGTATTACGC
GCGCTCACTGGCCGTCGTTTTACAACGTCGTGACTGGGAAAACCCTGGCGTTACCCAACTTAATCGCCTT
GCAGCACATCCCCCTTTCGCCAGCTGGCGTAATAGCGAAGAGGCCCGCACCGATCGCCCTTCCCAACAGT
TGCGCAGCCTGAATGGCGAATGGG
[124 nt withheld, positions 8285-8408]
C
[91 nt withheld, positions 8410-8500]
A
[49 nt withheld, positions 8502-8550]
CCTTTGACGTTGGAGTCCACGTTCTTT
[37 nt withheld, positions 8578-8614]
ACCCTATCTCGGTCTATTCTTTTGATTTATAAGGGATTTTGCCGATTTCGGCCTATTGGTTAAAAAATGA
GCTGATTTAACAAAAATTTAACGCGAATTTTAACAAAATATTAACGCTTACAATTT
Features (pLannotate 1.2.2; 30 found; start..end, strand, type, name):
     26..130     +  promoter       AmpR promoter: bla
    131..991     +  CDS            AmpR: β-lactamase; bla; confers resistance to ampicillin, carbenicillin, and related antibiotics
   1162..1750    +  rep_origin     ori: high-copy-number ColE1/pMB1/pBR322/pUC origin of replication
   1933..2025    +  CDS            lacI (fragment): lac repressor; lacI; The lac repressor binds to the lac operator to inhibit transcription in E. coli. This inhibition can be relieved by adding lactose or isopropyl-β-D-thiogalactopyranoside (IPTG).
   2038..2059    +  protein_bind   CAP binding site: CAP binding activates transcription in the presence of cAMP. E. coli catabolite activator protein
   2074..2104    +  promoter       lac promoter: promoter for the E. coli lac operon
   2112..2128    +  protein_bind   lac operator: The lac repressor binds to the lac operator to inhibit transcription in E. coli. This inhibition can be relieved by adding lactose or isopropyl-β-D-thiogalactopyranoside (IPTG). lac repressor encoded by lacI
   2173..2191    +  promoter       T3 promoter: promoter for bacteriophage T3 RNA polymerase
   2219..2445    +  promoter       RSV promoter: Rous sarcoma virus enhancer/promoter
   2446..2626    +  LTR            5' LTR (truncated): truncated 5' long terminal repeat (LTR) from HIV-1
   2673..2798    +  misc_feature   HIV-1 Ψ: packaging signal of human immunodeficiency virus type 1
   2782..3145    +  CDS            HIV-1 gag (fragment): gag protein from human immunodeficiency virus 1; gag
   3291..3524    +  misc_feature   RRE: The Rev response element (RRE) of HIV-1 allows for Rev-dependent mRNA export from the nucleus to the cytoplasm.
   3901..4001    +  CDS            Rev (fragment): human immunodeficiency virus 1 (HIV-1) Rev protein; rev; enhances nuclear export of unspliced and incompletely spliced viral mRNAs
   4020..4137    +  misc_feature   cPPT/CTS: central polypurine tract and central termination sequence of HIV-1
   4157..4180    -  misc_feature   MCS (fragment): pBluescript multiple cloning site
   4183..4693    +  promoter       hPGK promoter: human phosphoglycerate kinase 1 promoter
   4748..4772    +  protein_bind   attB1: mutant version of attB; recombination site for the Gateway® BP reaction BP Clonase™
   4808..5356    +  CDS            RAP2A: RAP2A_HUMAN - Experimental evidence at protein level: Swiss-Prot protein existence level 1. Small GTP-binding protein which cycles between a GDP-bound inactive and a GTP-bound active form. In its active form interacts with and regulates several effectors including MAP4K4, MINK1 and TNIK. Part of a signaling complex composed of NEDD4, RAP2A and TNIK which regulates neuronal dendrite extension and arborization during development. More generally, it is part of several signaling cascades and may regulate cytoskeletal rearrangements, cell migration, cell adhesion and cell spreading. From Homo sapie
   5384..5408    -  protein_bind   attB2: mutant version of attB; recombination site for the Gateway® BP reaction BP Clonase™
   5439..6027    +  misc_feature   WPRE: woodchuck hepatitis virus posttranscriptional regulatory element
   6070..6569    +  promoter       PGK promoter: mouse phosphoglycerate kinase 1 promoter
   6583..7386    +  CDS            NeoR/KanR: aminoglycoside phosphotransferase from Tn5; aph(3')-II (or nptII); confers resistance to neomycin, kanamycin, and G418 (Geneticin®)
   7407..7544    +  CDS            nef (fragment): NEF_HV1LA - Experimental evidence at protein level: Swiss-Prot protein existence level 1. Extracellular Nef protein targets CD4(+) T-lymphocytes for apoptosis by interacting with CXCR4 surface receptors. From Human immunodeficiency virus type 1 group M subtype B (isolate Lai) (HIV-1).
   7530..7710    +  LTR            5' LTR (truncated): truncated 5' long terminal repeat (LTR) from HIV-1
   7782..7903    +  polyA_signal   SV40 poly(A) signal: SV40 polyadenylation signal
   7943..8078    +  rep_origin     SV40 ori: SV40 origin of replication
   8099..8117    -  promoter       T7 promoter: promoter for bacteriophage T7 RNA polymerase
   8125..8280    +  CDS            lacZα (fragment): LacZα fragment of β-galactosidase; lacZ fragment
   8285..8713    +  rep_origin     f1 ori (sequence partly withheld): f1 bacteriophage origin of replication; arrow indicates direction of (+) strand synthesis
