[The description below was written by a language model from this plasmid's Addgene catalogue record and pLannotate feature annotations shown in this document.]
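Description:
pLenti-PGK-RAP2A-WT-neo is an HIV-1-based lentiviral expression vector of about 8.7 kb, built on the pLenti PGK Neo DEST Gateway destination backbone, for stable expression of wild-type human RAP2A in mammalian cells. In bacteria it is maintained through a high-copy ColE1/pUC-type origin and selected with ampicillin via the β-lactamase gene. An f1 origin, an SV40 origin, T3 and T7 promoters, and lac/lacZα remnants from the cloning backbone are also annotated.

The viral portion begins with an RSV promoter fused to a truncated 5' LTR, an arrangement that drives transcription of the genomic RNA in packaging cells. It is followed by the Ψ packaging signal with a gag fragment, the Rev response element for Rev-dependent nuclear export, and the cPPT/CTS element that aids nuclear import of the reverse-transcribed genome. The human PGK promoter then drives the RAP2A coding sequence, which is flanked by attB1 and attB2 sites left by Gateway transfer from a pENTR D-TOPO entry clone; the cDNA originated as a synthetic fragment. No epitope tag or reporter is annotated. A WPRE downstream of the insert enhances transcript stability and expression. A separate mouse PGK promoter drives NeoR, allowing G418 selection of transduced cells. The cassette ends with a truncated LTR (annotated as a 5' LTR but occupying the 3' position) and an SV40 polyadenylation signal.

RAP2A is a small GTPase implicated in cytoskeletal rearrangement, cell adhesion, migration and spreading. The associated study concerns Plexin-B2 control of actomyosin contractility and adhesion in stem cells. The "WT" designation implies use as the wild-type form for comparison with mutants, though the record does not describe these.
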