Addgene plasmid #156177: pLenti-PGK-RAP2A-WT-neo
Purpose: Lentiviral vector for expression of RAP2A-WT, with neomycin selection
Depositing lab: Roland Friedel. Depositing organization: Icahn School of Medicine at Mount Sinai. Publication: Plexin-B2 orchestrates collective stem cell dynamics via actomyosin contractility, cytoskeletal tension and adhesion. Junqueira Alves C, Dariolli R, Haydak J, Kang S, Hannah T, Wiener RJ, DeFronzo S, Tejero R, Gusella GL, Ramakrishnan A, Alves Dias R, Wojcinski A, Kesari S, Shen L, Sobie EA, Rodrigues Furtado de Mendonca JP, Azeloglu EU, Zou H, Friedel RH. Nat Commun. 2021 Oct 14;12(1):6019. doi: 10.1038/s41467-021-26296-7. PubMed 34650052.
Backbone
  Vector backbone: pLenti PGK Neo DEST (w531-1)
  Backbone manufacturer: Campeau lab (addgene #19067)
  Backbone size w/o insert (bp): 9778
  Total vector size (bp): 8738
  Vector type: Mammalian Expression, Lentiviral
  Selectable markers: Neomycin (select with G418)
Growth in bacteria
  Bacterial resistance: Ampicillin, 100 μg/mL
  Growth temperature: 37°C
  Growth strain: NEB Stable
  Copy number: High Copy
Gene/Insert
  Gene/Insert name: RAP2A
  Species: H. sapiens (human)
  Insert size (bp): 540
  Mutation: wild type form
  GenBank ID: NM_021033
  Entrez Gene: RAP2A (a.k.a. K-REV, KREV, RAP2, RbBP-30)
  Promoter: human PGK
  Cloning method: Gateway Cloning
  Sequencing primers: 5′ PGK_F (GTGTTCCGCATTCTGCAAG); 3′ WPRE_R (CATAGCGTAAAAGGAGCAACA)
Resource information
  A portion of this plasmid was derived from a plasmid made by: Rap2A cDNA was originally obtained as synthetic DNA fragment.
Terms and licenses: Academic/Nonprofit Terms; Industry Terms: Not Available to Industry
Depositor comments: RAP2A-WT DNA fragment was cloned into pENTR DTOPO and transferred by Gateway cloning into Desination vector. bioRxiv 10.1101/792077
How to cite: pLenti-PGK-RAP2A-WT-neo was a gift from Roland Friedel (Addgene plasmid # 156177 ; http://n2t.net/addgene:156177 ; RRID:Addgene_156177)
